Addgene plasmid #146205: pAc5.1B-lambdaN-HA-DmMe31B-T288AK292A_E
Purpose: Insect Expression of DmMe31B-T288AK292A
Depositing lab: Elisa Izaurralde. Depositing organization: Max Planck Institute for Developmental Biology. Publication: Structural basis for the mutually exclusive anchoring of P body components EDC3 and Tral to the DEAD box protein DDX6/Me31B. Tritschler F, Braun JE, Eulalio A, Truffault V, Izaurralde E, Weichenrieder O. Mol Cell. 2009 Mar 13. 33(5):661-8. 10.1016/j.molcel.2009.02.014 PubMed 19285948.
Backbone
  Vector backbone: Unknown
  Vector type: Insect Expression
Growth in bacteria
  Bacterial resistance: Ampicillin, 100 μg/mL
  Growth temperature: 37°C
  Growth strain: DH5alpha
  Copy number: Low Copy
Gene/Insert
  Gene/Insert name: DmMe31B-T288AK292A
  Species: D. melanogaster (fly)
  Mutation: one silent mutation A1101G and two non silent mutations G390D and F405L compared to the sequence given by NCBI: NM_078809.3
  Entrez Gene: me31B (a.k.a. Dmel_CG4916, CG4916, DDX6, Dhh1p/Me31b, DmRH3, Dmel\CG4916, ME31B, Mat31B, Me31B, Me31b, l(2)k06607, me31b)
  Cloning method: Unknown
Terms and licenses: Academic/Nonprofit Terms; Industry Terms: Not Available to Industry
Depositor comments: Plasmids from this collection were made available to the research community and donated after the lab closed. Please note that the sequence provided by the depositing laboratory may be theoretical/predicted or based on Sanger sequencing results. There may be discrepancies between sequencing results obtained by Addgene and the depositor sequence. If an Addgene verified sequence is not available, please contact before placing your order to request that our lab fully sequence the plasmid.
How to cite: pAc5.1B-lambdaN-HA-DmMe31B-T288AK292A_E was a gift from Elisa Izaurralde (Addgene plasmid # 146205 ; http://n2t.net/addgene:146205 ; RRID:Addgene_146205)
