[The description below was written by a language model from this plasmid's Addgene catalogue record and pLannotate feature annotations shown in this document.]
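Description:
pAc5.1B-lambdaN-HA-DmMe31B-T288AK292A_E is a 6,847 nt insect expression plasmid for producing a mutant form of the Drosophila melanogaster DEAD-box RNA helicase Me31B (the fly DDX6 orthologue). The catalogue lists the backbone as unknown, although the name and the annotated parts point to a pAc5.1-type vector. It is propagated in E. coli through a ColE1/pUC-type origin and selected with ampicillin via a β-lactamase gene under its own promoter. The catalogue describes it as low copy, even though the annotation tool labels the origin as a high-copy type. Short fragments annotated as a tetracycline resistance gene and SV40 large T antigen appear to be non-functional backbone remnants. No selectable marker for insect cells is annotated.

Expression is driven by the constitutive Drosophila actin 5C promoter. The open reading frame begins with a short fragment of the bacteriophage lambda N protein, followed by an HA epitope (annotated as a partial match to a 3xHA tag, consistent with a single copy) and the me31B coding sequence, with an SV40 polyadenylation signal downstream. A V5 tag from the vector is annotated after the insert, but the record does not show whether it is translated in frame. The lambda N peptide is commonly used to tether a fusion protein to reporter mRNAs carrying boxB hairpins, while HA allows detection or immunoprecipitation.

The insert carries the T288A and K292A substitutions given in its name. The depositor also notes one silent change (A1101G) and two amino acid differences (G390D, F405L) relative to the NCBI reference. The associated study concerns the mutually exclusive binding of the P-body components EDC3 and Tral to Me31B, so these substitutions were probably made to probe that interaction, though the record does not state their effect. The deposited sequence may be theoretical rather than fully verified.
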