Features (pLannotate 1.2.2; 11 found; start..end, strand, type, name):
     56..2568    +  promoter       Ac5 promoter: Drosophila melanogaster actin 5C promoter
   2588..2653    +  CDS            N (fragment): REGN_LAMBD - Experimental evidence at protein level: Swiss-Prot protein existence level 1. Plays a role as a transcriptional antitermination factor that allows the virus to initiate its lytic phase. Activates expression of the delayed viral early genes by modifying host RNA polymerase (RNAP) into a form that is resistant to termination signals. This antitermination function requires the host NusA protein which serves to stabilize the interaction between antitermination protein N and host RNA polymerase. From Escherichia phage lambda (Bacteriophage lambda).
   2678..2704    +  CDS            3xHA (fragment): three tandem HA epitope tags
   2717..4093    +  CDS            me31B: DDX6_DROME - Experimental evidence at protein level: Swiss-Prot protein existence level 1. ATP-dependent RNA helicase which is a core component of a variety of ribonucleoprotein complexes (RNPs) that play critical roles in translational repression and mRNA decapping during embryogenesis, oogenesis, neurogenesis and neurotransmission (PubMed:11546740, PubMed:16256742, PubMed:17178403, PubMed:18590813, PubMed:21267420, PubMed:21447556, PubMed:28875934, PubMed:28388438, PubMed:17982591, PubMed:31114929). Recruits core components and translational repressors to some RNP complexes, and mediates RNP
   4132..4173    +  CDS            V5 tag: epitope tag from simian virus 5
   4273..4407    -  polyA_signal   SV40 poly(A) signal: SV40 polyadenylation signal
   4430..4514    -  CDS            large T antigen (fragment): large T antigen from SV40 (simian virus 40)
   4515..4985    +  CDS            TcR (fragment): tetracycline efflux protein; tet; confers resistance to tetracycline
   5029..5617    -  rep_origin     ori: high-copy-number ColE1/pMB1/pBR322/pUC origin of replication
   5788..6648    -  CDS            AmpR: β-lactamase; bla; confers resistance to ampicillin, carbenicillin, and related antibiotics
   6649..6753    -  promoter       AmpR promoter: bla
>Addgene plasmid #146205 | pAc5.1B-lambdaN-HA-DmMe31B-T288AK292A_E | depositor full sequence | sequence record 288650 | Full Sequence
CTTCAAGGAATTAATTCTATATTCTAAAAACACAAATGATACTTCTAAAAAAAATCATGAATGGCATCAA
CTCTGAATCAAATCTTTGCAGATGCACCTACTTCTCATTTCCACTGTCACATCATTTTTCCAGATCTCGC
TGCCTGTTATGTGGCCCACAAACCAAGACACGTTTTATGGCCATTAAAGCTGGCTGATCGTCGCCAAACA
CCAAATACATATCAATATGTACATTCGAGAAAGAAGCGATCAAAGAAGCGTCTTCGGGCGAGTAGGAGAA
TGCGGAGGAGAAGGAGAACGAGCTGATCTAGTATCTCTCCACAATCCAATGCCAACTGACCAACTGGCCA
TATTCGGAGCAATTTGAAGCCAATTTCCATCGCCTGGCGATCGCTCCATTCTTGGCTATATGTTTTTCAC
CGTTCCCGGGGCCATTTTCAAAGACTCGTCGGTAAGATAAGATTGTGTCACTCGCTGTCTCTCTTCATTT
GTCGAAGAATGCTGAGGAATTTCGCGATGACGTCGGCGAGTATTTTGAAGAATGAGAATAATTTGTATTT
ATACGAAAATCAGTTAGTGGAATTTTCTACAAAAACATGTTATCTATAGATAATTTTGTTGCAAAATATG
TTGACTATGACAAAGATTGTATGTATATACCTTTAATGTATTCTCATTTTCTTATGTATTTATAATGGCA
ATGATGATACTGATGATATTTTAAGATGATGCCAGACCACAGGCTGATTTCTGCGTCTTTTGCCGAACGC
AGTGCATGTGCGGTTGTTGTTTTTTGGAATAGTTTCAATTTTCGGACTGTCCGCTTTGATTTCAGTTTCT
TGGCTTATTCAAAAAGCAAAGTAAAGCCAAAAAAGCGAGATGGCAATACCAAATGCGGCAAAACGGTAGT
GGAAGGAAAGGGGTGCGGGGCAGCGGAAGGAAGGGTGGGGCGGGGCGTGGCGGGGTCTGTGGCTGGGCGC
GACGTCACCGACGTTGGAGCCACTCCTTTGACCATGTGTGCGTGTGTGTATTATTCGTGTCTCGCCACTC
GCCGGTTGTTTTTTTCTTTTTATCTCGCTCTCTCTAGCGCCATCTCGTACGCATGCTCAACGCACCGCAT
GTTGCCGTGTCCTTTATGCGTCATTTTGGCTCGAAATAGGCAATTATTTAAACAAAGATTAGTCAACGAA
AACGCTAAAATAAATAAGTCTACAATATGGTTACTTATTGCCATGTGTGTGCAGCCAACGATAGCAACAA
AAGCAACAACACAGTGGCTTTCCCTCTTTCACTTTTTGTTTGCAAGCGCGTGCGAGCAAGACGGCACGAC
CGGCAAACGCAATTACGCTGACAAAGAGCAGACGAAGTTTTGGCCGAAAAACATCAAGGCGCCTGATACG
AATGCATTTGCAATAACAATTGCGATATTTAATATTGTTTATGAAGCTGTTTGACTTCAAAACACACAAA
AAAAAAAATAAAACAAATTATTTGAAAGAGAATTAGGAATCGGACAGCTTATCGTTACGGGCTAACAGCA
CACCGAGACGAAATAGCTTACCTGACGTCACAGCCTCTGGAAGAACTGCCGCCAAGCAGAGAGAGAGAGA
AAAAGAGGGAGAGCAGCTTAGACCGCATGTGCTTGTGTGTGAGGCGTCTCTCTCTTCGTCTCCTGTTTGC
GCAAACGCATAGACTGCACTGAGAAAATCGATTACCTATTTTTTATGAATGAATATTTGCACTATTACTA
TTCAAAACTATTAAGATAGCAATCACATTCAATAGCCAAATACTATACCACCTGAGCGATGCAACGAAAT
GATCAATTTGAGCAAAAATGCTGCATATTTAGGACGGCATCATTATAGAAATGCTTCTTGCTGTGTACTT
TTCTCTCGTCTGGCAGCTGTTTCGCCGTTATTGTTAAAACCGGCTTAAGTTAGGTGTGTTTTCTACGACT
AGTGATGCCCCTACTAGAAGATGTGTGTTGCACAAATGTCCCTGAATAACCAATTTGAAGTGCAGATAGC
AGTAAACGTAAGCTAATATGAATATTATTTAACTGTAATGTTTTAATATCGCTGGACATTACTAATAAAC
CCACTATAAACACATGTACATATGTATGTTTTGGCATACAATGAGTAGTTGGGGAAAAAATGTGTAAAAG
CACCGTGACCATCACAGCATAAAGATAACCAGCTGAAGTATCGAATATGAGTAACCCCCAAATTGAATCA
CATGCCGCAACTGATAGGACCCATGGAAGTACACTCTTCATGGCGATATACAAGACACACACAAGCACGA
ACACCCAGTTGCGGAGGAAATTCTCCGTAAATGAAAACCCAATCGGCGAACAATTCATACCCATATATGG
TAAAAGTTTTGAACGCGACTTGAGAGCGGAGAGCATTGCGGCTGATAAGGTTTTAGCGCTAAGCGGGCTT
TATAAAACGGGCTGCGGGACCAGTTTTCATATCACTACCGTTTGAGTTCTTGTGCTGTGTGGATACTCCT
CCCGACACAAAGCCGCTCCATCAGCCAGCAGTCGTCTAATCCAGAGACCCCGGATCGGGGTACCAACATG
GACGCACAAACACGACGACGTGAGCGTCGCGCTGAGAAACAAGCTCAATGGAAAGCTGCAAACGGTGGAT
CTCCTCCACATATGGCTTACCCATACGATGTTCCAGATTACGCTCCTCCAAGCTTTATGATGACTGAAAA
GTTAAATTCTGGGCACACTAATTTAACAAGCAAGGGGATTATAAATGATCTTCAAATTGCTGGAAACACA
AGTGACGATATGGGCTGGAAATCAAAGCTGAAGCTGCCGCCAAAGGACAACCGATTCAAAACAACTGATG
TGACCGATACGCGAGGCAATGAATTCGAGGAGTTTTGCCTTAAAAGAGAACTGCTTATGGGTATATTCGA
GAAGGGATGGGAGCGCCCTTCGCCAATTCAGGAAGCAGCTATTCCTATAGCATTAAGTGGAAAAGATGTG
CTGGCTCGGGCCAAGAACGGCACAGGCAAGACAGGAGCCTACTGCATCCCAGTTTTAGAACAAATCGACC
CAACCAAGGACTACATTCAGGCACTTGTGATGGTCCCCACCCGAGAGTTGGCGCTACAAACCTCACAGAT
ATGTATTGAGCTGGCGAAACATCTTGATATCCGGGTAATGGTCACAACGGGAGGTACCATTCTAAAGGAT
GACATTCTTCGTATTTATCAAAAAGTACAATTAATTATTGCCACTCCCGGACGAATATTAGATCTGATGG
ATAAGAAAGTTGCCGATATGTCGCATTGCAGAATATTAGTTTTGGATGAGGCCGATAAGCTATTGTCGCT
TGATTTTCAAGGCATGCTGGATCATGTTATACTAAAGTTACCAAAGGATCCACAGATCTTGCTATTTTCC
GCAACATTTCCACTAACAGTCAAGAATTTCATGGAGAAGCATTTACGCGAGCCTTACGAGATCAACCTGA
TGGAGGAGCTAACACTGAAGGGTGTCACTCAGTACTATGCATTCGTACAGGAGCGCCAGAAAGTACACTG
CTTGAATGCGCTCTTTTCGGCGCTGCAGATCAATCAGTCTATCATATTCTGCAATTCCACGCAACGTGTC
GAGCTATTGGCCAAAAAGATCACAGAGCTTGGATATTGCTGTTACTATATACACGCTAAGATGGCCCAGG
CACACAGAAATCGAGTATTCCACGATTTCCGCCAAGGACTCTGTCGCAATCTGGTGTGCTCCGACCTGTT
CACCCGTGGTATCGACGTGCAGGCCGTGAATGTAGTGATCAATTTCGATTTCCCACGAATGGCAGAGACA
TACTTGCATCGAATTGGTCGCTCAGGACGTTTCGATCATTTGGGTATTGCTATTAATCTGATAACCTACG
AGGATCGGCTTGATCTGCATCGGATTGAAAAAGAACTTGGAACCGAAATAAAGCCTATTCCGAAGGTCAT
AGACCCCGCCCTTTATGTCGCAAACGTTGGCGCATCCGTTGGCGATACTTGCAACAACAGTGATCTGAAT
AATTCTGCGAACGAGGAGGGCAACGTTAGCAAATAAGCGGCCGCTCGAGTCTAGAGGGCCCGCGGTTCGA
AGGTAAGCCTATCCCTAACCCTCTCCTCGGTCTCGATTCTACGCGTACCGGTCATCATCACCATCACCAT
TGAGTTTAAACCCGCTGATCAGCCTCGACTGTGCCTTCTAAGGCCTGAGCTCGCTGATCAGCCTCGATCG
AGGATCCAGACATGATAAGATACATTGATGAGTTTGGACAAACCACAACTAGAATGCAGTGAAAAAAATG
CTTTATTTGTGAAATTTGTGATGCTATTGCTTTATTTGTAACCATTATAAGCTGCAATAAACAAGTTAAC
AACAACAATTGCATTCATTTTATGTTTCAGGTTCAGGGGGAGGTGTGGGAGGTTTTTTAAAGCAAGTAAA
ACCTCTACAAATGTGGTATGGCTGATTATGATCAGTCGACCGATGCCCTTGAGAGCCTTCAACCCAGTCA
GCTCCTTCCGGTGGGCGCGGGGCATGACTATCGTCGCCGCACTTATGACTGTCTTCTTTATCATGCAACT
CGTAGGACAGGTGCCGGCAGCGCTCTGGGTCATTTTCGGCGAGGACCGCTTTCGCTGGAGCGCGACGATG
ATCGGCCTGTCGCTTGCGGTATTCGGAATCTTGCACGCCCTCGCTCAAGCCTTCGTCACTGGTCCCGCCA
CCAAACGTTTCGGCGAGAAGCAGGCCATTATCGCCGGCATGGCGGCCGACGCGCTGGGCTACGTCTTGCT
GGCGTTCGCGACGCGAGGCTGGATGGCCTTCCCCATTATGATTCTTCTCGCTTCCGGCGGCATCGGGATG
CCCGCGTTGCAGGCCATGCTGTCCAGGCAGGTAGATGACGACCATCAGGGACAGCTTCAAGGATCGCTCG
CGGCTCTTACCAGCCAGCAAAAGGCCAGGAACCGTAAAAAGGCCGCGTTGCTGGCGTTTTTCCATAGGCT
CCGCCCCCCTGACGAGCATCACAAAAATCGACGCTCAAGTCAGAGGTGGCGAAACCCGACAGGACTATAA
AGATACCAGGCGTTTCCCCCTGGAAGCTCCCTCGTGCGCTCTCCTGTTCCGACCCTGCCGCTTACCGGAT
ACCTGTCCGCCTTTCTCCCTTCGGGAAGCGTGGCGCTTTCTCAATGCTCACGCTGTAGGTATCTCAGTTC
GGTGTAGGTCGTTCGCTCCAAGCTGGGCTGTGTGCACGAACCCCCCGTTCAGCCCGACCGCTGCGCCTTA
TCCGGTAACTATCGTCTTGAGTCCAACCCGGTAAGACACGACTTATCGCCACTGGCAGCAGCCACTGGTA
ACAGGATTAGCAGAGCGAGGTATGTAGGCGGTGCTACAGAGTTCTTGAAGTGGTGGCCTAACTACGGCTA
CACTAGAAGGACAGTATTTGGTATCTGCGCTCTGCTGAAGCCAGTTACCTTCGGAAAAAGAGTTGGTAGC
TCTTGATCCGGCAAACAAACCACCGCTGGTAGCGGTGGTTTTTTTGTTTGCAAGCAGCAGATTACGCGCA
GAAAAAAAGGATCTCAAGAAGATCCTTTGATCTTTTCTACGGGGTCTGACGCTCAGTGGAACGAAAACTC
ACGTTAAGGGATTTTGGTCATGAGATTATCAAAAAGGATCTTCACCTAGATCCTTTTAAATTAAAAATGA
AGTTTTAAATCAATCTAAAGTATATATGAGTAAACTTGGTCTGACAGTTACCAATGCTTAATCAGTGAGG
CACCTATCTCAGCGATCTGTCTATTTCGTTCATCCATAGTTGCCTGACTCCCCGTCGTGTAGATAACTAC
GATACGGGAGGGCTTACCATCTGGCCCCAGTGCTGCAATGATACCGCGAGACCCACGCTCACCGGCTCCA
GATTTATCAGCAATAAACCAGCCAGCCGGAAGGGCCGAGCGCAGAAGTGGTCCTGCAACTTTATCCGCCT
CCATCCAGTCTATTAATTGTTGCCGGGAAGCTAGAGTAAGTAGTTCGCCAGTTAATAGTTTGCGCAACGT
TGTTGCCATTGCTGCAGGCATCGTGGTGTCACGCTCGTCGTTTGGTATGGCTTCATTCAGCTCCGGTTCC
CAACGATCAAGGCGAGTTACATGATCCCCCATGTTGTGCAAAAAAGCGGTTAGCTCCTTCGGTCCTCCGA
TCGTTGTCAGAAGTAAGTTGGCCGCAGTGTTATCACTCATGGTTATGGCAGCACTGCATAATTCTCTTAC
TGTCATGCCATCCGTAAGATGCTTTTCTGTGACTGGTGAGTACTCAACCAAGTCATTCTGAGAATAGTGT
ATGCGGCGACCGAGTTGCTCTTGCCCGGCGTCAACACGGGATAATACCGCGCCACATAGCAGAACTTTAA
AAGTGCTCATCATTGGAAAACGTTCTTCGGGGCGAAAACTCTCAAGGATCTTACCGCTGTTGAGATCCAG
TTCGATGTAACCCACTCGTGCACCCAACTGATCTTCAGCATCTTTTACTTTCACCAGCGTTTCTGGGTGA
GCAAAAACAGGAAGGCAAAATGCCGCAAAAAAGGGAATAAGGGCGACACGGAAATGTTGAATACTCATAC
TCTTCCTTTTTCAATATTATTGAAGCATTTATCAGGGTTATTGTCTCATGAGCGGATACATATTTGAATG
TATTTAGAAAAATAAACAAATAGGGGTTCCGCGCACATTTCCCCGAAAAGTGCCACCTGACGTCTAAGAA
ACCATTATTATCATGACATTAACCTATAAAAATAGGCGTATCACGAGGCCCTTTCGT
